>Addgene plasmid #186837 | lentiCRISPR v2 sgKEAP1-3 | addgene full sequence | sequence record 367768 | Addgene NGS Result
GTCGACGGATCGGGAGATCTCCCGATCCCCTATGGTGCACTCTCAGTACAATCTGCTCTGATGCCGCATA
GTTAAGCCAGTATCTGCTCCCTGCTTGTGTGTTGGAGGTCGCTGAGTAGTGCGCGAGCAAAATTTAAGCT
ACAACAAGGCAAGGCTTGACCGACAATTGCATGAAGAATCTGCTTAGGGTTAGGCGTTTTGCGCTGCTTC
GCGATGTACGGGCCAGATATACGCGTTGACATTGATTATTGACTAGTTATTAATAGTAATCAATTACGGG
GTCATTAGTTCATAGCCCATATATGGAGTTCCGCGTTACATAACTTACGGTAAATGGCCCGCCTGGCTGA
CCGCCCAACGACCCCCGCCCATTGACGTCAATAATGACGTATGTTCCCATAGTAACGCCAATAGGGACTT
TCCATTGACGTCAATGGGTGGAGTATTTACGGTAAACTGCCCACTTGGCAGTACATCAAGTGTATCATAT
GCCAAGTACGCCCCCTATTGACGTCAATGACGGTAAATGGCCCGCCTGGCATTATGCCCAGTACATGACC
TTATGGGACTTTCCTACTTGGCAGTACATCTACGTATTAGTCATCGCTATTACCATGGTGATGCGGTTTT
GGCAGTACATCAATGGGCGTGGATAGCGGTTTGACTCACGGGGATTTCCAAGTCTCCACCCCATTGACGT
CAATGGGAGTTTGTTTTGGCACCAAAATCAACGGGACTTTCCAAAATGTCGTAACAACTCCGCCCCATTG
ACGCAAATGGGCGGTAGGCGTGTACGGTGGGAGGTCTATATAAGCAGCGCGTTTTGCCTGTACTGGGTCT
CTCTGGTTAGACCAGATCTGAGCCTGGGAGCTCTCTGGCTAACTAGGGAACCCACTGCTTAAGCCTCAAT
AAAGCTTGCCTTGAGTGCTTCAAGTAGTGTGTGCCCGTCTGTTGTGTGACTCTGGTAACTAGAGATCCCT
CAGACCCTTTTAGTCAGTGTGGAAAATCTCTAGCAGTGGCGCCCGAACAGGGACTTGAAAGCGAAAGGGA
AACCAGAGGAGCTCTCTCGACGCAGGACTCGGCTTGCTGAAGCGCGCACGGCAAGAGGCGAGGGGCGGCG
ACTGGTGAGTACGCCAAAAATTTTGACTAGCGGAGGCTAGAAGGAGAGAGATGGGTGCGAGAGCGTCAGT
ATTAAGCGGGGGAGAATTAGATCGCGATGGGAAAAAATTCGGTTAAGGCCAGGGGGAAAGAAAAAATATA
AATTAAAACATATAGTATGGGCAAGCAGGGAGCTAGAACGATTCGCAGTTAATCCTGGCCTGTTAGAAAC
ATCAGAAGGCTGTAGACAAATACTGGGACAGCTACAACCATCCCTTCAGACAGGATCAGAAGAACTTAGA
TCATTATATAATACAGTAGCAACCCTCTATTGTGTGCATCAAAGGATAGAGATAAAAGACACCAAGGAAG
CTTTAGACAAGATAGAGGAAGAGCAAAACAAAAGTAAGACCACCGCACAGCAAGCGGCCGCTGATCTTCA
GACCTGGAGGAGGAGATATGAGGGACAATTGGAGAAGTGAATTATATAAATATAAAGTAGTAAAAATTGA
ACCATTAGGAGTAGCACCCACCAAGGCAAAGAGAAGAGTGGTGCAGAGAGAAAAAAGAGCAGTGGGAATA
GGAGCTTTGTTCCTTGGGTTCTTGGGAGCAGCAGGAAGCACTATGGGCGCAGCGTCAATGACGCTGACGG
TACAGGCCAGACAATTATTGTCTGGTATAGTGCAGCAGCAGAACAATTTGCTGAGGGCTATTGAGGCGCA
ACAGCATCTGTTGCAACTCACAGTCTGGGGCATCAAGCAGCTCCAGGCAAGAATCCTGGCTGTGGAAAGA
TACCTAAAGGATCAACAGCTCCTGGGGATTTGGGGTTGCTCTGGAAAACTCATTTGCACCACTGCTGTGC
CTTGGAATGCTAGTTGGAGTAATAAATCTCTGGAACAGATTTGGAATCACACGACCTGGATGGAGTGGGA
CAGAGAAATTAACAATTACACAAGCTTAATACACTCCTTAATTGAAGAATCGCAAAACCAGCAAGAAAAG
AATGAACAAGAATTATTGGAATTAGATAAATGGGCAAGTTTGTGGAATTGGTTTAACATAACAAATTGGC
TGTGGTATATAAAATTATTCATAATGATAGTAGGAGGCTTGGTAGGTTTAAGAATAGTTTTTGCTGTACT
TTCTATAGTGAATAGAGTTAGGCAGGGATATTCACCATTATCGTTTCAGACCCACCTCCCAACCCCGAGG
GGACCCGACAGGCCCGAAGGAATAGAAGAAGAAGGTGGAGAGAGAGACAGAGACAGATCCATTCGATTAG
TGAACGGATCGGCACTGCGTGCGCCAATTCTGCAGACAAATGGCAGTATTCATCCACAATTTTAAAAGAA
AAGGGGGGATTGGGGGGTACAGTGCAGGGGAAAGAATAGTAGACATAATAGCAACAGACATACAAACTAA
AGAATTACAAAAACAAATTACAAAAATTCAAAATTTTCGGGTTTATTACAGGGACAGCAGAGATCCAGTT
TGGTTAATTAAGGTACCGAGGGCCTATTTCCCATGATTCCTTCATATTTGCATATACGATACAAGGCTGT
TAGAGAGATAATTAGAATTAATTTGACTGTAAACACAAAGATATTAGTACAAAATACGTGACGTAGAAAG
TAATAATTTCTTGGGTAGTTTGCAGTTTTAAAATTATGTTTTAAAATGGACTATCATATGCTTACCGTAA
CTTGAAAGTATTTCGATTTCTTGGCTTTATATATCTTGTGGAAAGGACGAAACACCGGAGGACACACTTC
TCGCCCAGTTTTAGAGCTAGAAATAGCAAGTTAAAATAAGGCTAGTCCGTTATCAACTTGAAAAAGTGGC
ACCGAGTCGGTGCTTTTTTGAATTCGCTAGCTAGGTCTTGAAAGGAGTGGGAATTGGCTCCGGTGCCCGT
CAGTGGGCAGAGCGCACATCGCCCACAGTCCCCGAGAAGTTGGGGGGAGGGGTCGGCAATTGATCCGGTG
CCTAGAGAAGGTGGCGCGGGGTAAACTGGGAAAGTGATGTCGTGTACTGGCTCCGCCTTTTTCCCGAGGG
TGGGGGAGAACCGTATATAAGTGCAGTAGTCGCCGTGAACGTTCTTTTTCGCAACGGGTTTGCCGCCAGA
ACACAGGACCGGTTCTAGAGCGCTGCCACCATGGACAAGAAGTACAGCATCGGCCTGGACATCGGCACCA
ACTCTGTGGGCTGGGCCGTGATCACCGACGAGTACAAGGTGCCCAGCAAGAAATTCAAGGTGCTGGGCAA
CACCGACCGGCACAGCATCAAGAAGAACCTGATCGGAGCCCTGCTGTTCGACAGCGGCGAAACAGCCGAG
GCCACCCGGCTGAAGAGAACCGCCAGAAGAAGATACACCAGACGGAAGAACCGGATCTGCTATCTGCAAG
AGATCTTCAGCAACGAGATGGCCAAGGTGGACGACAGCTTCTTCCACAGACTGGAAGAGTCCTTCCTGGT
GGAAGAGGATAAGAAGCACGAGCGGCACCCCATCTTCGGCAACATCGTGGACGAGGTGGCCTACCACGAG
AAGTACCCCACCATCTACCACCTGAGAAAGAAACTGGTGGACAGCACCGACAAGGCCGACCTGCGGCTGA
TCTATCTGGCCCTGGCCCACATGATCAAGTTCCGGGGCCACTTCCTGATCGAGGGCGACCTGAACCCCGA
CAACAGCGACGTGGACAAGCTGTTCATCCAGCTGGTGCAGACCTACAACCAGCTGTTCGAGGAAAACCCC
ATCAACGCCAGCGGCGTGGACGCCAAGGCCATCCTGTCTGCCAGACTGAGCAAGAGCAGACGGCTGGAAA
ATCTGATCGCCCAGCTGCCCGGCGAGAAGAAGAATGGCCTGTTCGGAAACCTGATTGCCCTGAGCCTGGG
CCTGACCCCCAACTTCAAGAGCAACTTCGACCTGGCCGAGGATGCCAAACTGCAGCTGAGCAAGGACACC
TACGACGACGACCTGGACAACCTGCTGGCCCAGATCGGCGACCAGTACGCCGACCTGTTTCTGGCCGCCA
AGAACCTGTCCGACGCCATCCTGCTGAGCGACATCCTGAGAGTGAACACCGAGATCACCAAGGCCCCCCT
GAGCGCCTCTATGATCAAGAGATACGACGAGCACCACCAGGACCTGACCCTGCTGAAAGCTCTCGTGCGG
CAGCAGCTGCCTGAGAAGTACAAAGAGATTTTCTTCGACCAGAGCAAGAACGGCTACGCCGGCTACATTG
ACGGCGGAGCCAGCCAGGAAGAGTTCTACAAGTTCATCAAGCCCATCCTGGAAAAGATGGACGGCACCGA
GGAACTGCTCGTGAAGCTGAACAGAGAGGACCTGCTGCGGAAGCAGCGGACCTTCGACAACGGCAGCATC
CCCCACCAGATCCACCTGGGAGAGCTGCACGCCATTCTGCGGCGGCAGGAAGATTTTTACCCATTCCTGA
AGGACAACCGGGAAAAGATCGAGAAGATCCTGACCTTCCGCATCCCCTACTACGTGGGCCCTCTGGCCAG
GGGAAACAGCAGATTCGCCTGGATGACCAGAAAGAGCGAGGAAACCATCACCCCCTGGAACTTCGAGGAA
GTGGTGGACAAGGGCGCTTCCGCCCAGAGCTTCATCGAGCGGATGACCAACTTCGATAAGAACCTGCCCA
ACGAGAAGGTGCTGCCCAAGCACAGCCTGCTGTACGAGTACTTCACCGTGTATAACGAGCTGACCAAAGT
GAAATACGTGACCGAGGGAATGAGAAAGCCCGCCTTCCTGAGCGGCGAGCAGAAAAAGGCCATCGTGGAC
CTGCTGTTCAAGACCAACCGGAAAGTGACCGTGAAGCAGCTGAAAGAGGACTACTTCAAGAAAATCGAGT
GCTTCGACTCCGTGGAAATCTCCGGCGTGGAAGATCGGTTCAACGCCTCCCTGGGCACATACCACGATCT
GCTGAAAATTATCAAGGACAAGGACTTCCTGGACAATGAGGAAAACGAGGACATTCTGGAAGATATCGTG
CTGACCCTGACACTGTTTGAGGACAGAGAGATGATCGAGGAACGGCTGAAAACCTATGCCCACCTGTTCG
ACGACAAAGTGATGAAGCAGCTGAAGCGGCGGAGATACACCGGCTGGGGCAGGCTGAGCCGGAAGCTGAT
CAACGGCATCCGGGACAAGCAGTCCGGCAAGACAATCCTGGATTTCCTGAAGTCCGACGGCTTCGCCAAC
AGAAACTTCATGCAGCTGATCCACGACGACAGCCTGACCTTTAAAGAGGACATCCAGAAAGCCCAGGTGT
CCGGCCAGGGCGATAGCCTGCACGAGCACATTGCCAATCTGGCCGGCAGCCCCGCCATTAAGAAGGGCAT
CCTGCAGACAGTGAAGGTGGTGGACGAGCTCGTGAAAGTGATGGGCCGGCACAAGCCCGAGAACATCGTG
ATCGAAATGGCCAGAGAGAACCAGACCACCCAGAAGGGACAGAAGAACAGCCGCGAGAGAATGAAGCGGA
TCGAAGAGGGCATCAAAGAGCTGGGCAGCCAGATCCTGAAAGAACACCCCGTGGAAAACACCCAGCTGCA
GAACGAGAAGCTGTACCTGTACTACCTGCAGAATGGGCGGGATATGTACGTGGACCAGGAACTGGACATC
AACCGGCTGTCCGACTACGATGTGGACCATATCGTGCCTCAGAGCTTTCTGAAGGACGACTCCATCGACA
ACAAGGTGCTGACCAGAAGCGACAAGAACCGGGGCAAGAGCGACAACGTGCCCTCCGAAGAGGTCGTGAA
GAAGATGAAGAACTACTGGCGGCAGCTGCTGAACGCCAAGCTGATTACCCAGAGAAAGTTCGACAATCTG
ACCAAGGCCGAGAGAGGCGGCCTGAGCGAACTGGATAAGGCCGGCTTCATCAAGAGACAGCTGGTGGAAA
CCCGGCAGATCACAAAGCACGTGGCACAGATCCTGGACTCCCGGATGAACACTAAGTACGACGAGAATGA
CAAGCTGATCCGGGAAGTGAAAGTGATCACCCTGAAGTCCAAGCTGGTGTCCGATTTCCGGAAGGATTTC
CAGTTTTACAAAGTGCGCGAGATCAACAACTACCACCACGCCCACGACGCCTACCTGAACGCCGTCGTGG
GAACCGCCCTGATCAAAAAGTACCCTAAGCTGGAAAGCGAGTTCGTGTACGGCGACTACAAGGTGTACGA
CGTGCGGAAGATGATCGCCAAGAGCGAGCAGGAAATCGGCAAGGCTACCGCCAAGTACTTCTTCTACAGC
AACATCATGAACTTTTTCAAGACCGAGATTACCCTGGCCAACGGCGAGATCCGGAAGCGGCCTCTGATCG
AGACAAACGGCGAAACCGGGGAGATCGTGTGGGATAAGGGCCGGGATTTTGCCACCGTGCGGAAAGTGCT
GAGCATGCCCCAAGTGAATATCGTGAAAAAGACCGAGGTGCAGACAGGCGGCTTCAGCAAAGAGTCTATC
CTGCCCAAGAGGAACAGCGATAAGCTGATCGCCAGAAAGAAGGACTGGGACCCTAAGAAGTACGGCGGCT
TCGACAGCCCCACCGTGGCCTATTCTGTGCTGGTGGTGGCCAAAGTGGAAAAGGGCAAGTCCAAGAAACT
GAAGAGTGTGAAAGAGCTGCTGGGGATCACCATCATGGAAAGAAGCAGCTTCGAGAAGAATCCCATCGAC
TTTCTGGAAGCCAAGGGCTACAAAGAAGTGAAAAAGGACCTGATCATCAAGCTGCCTAAGTACTCCCTGT
TCGAGCTGGAAAACGGCCGGAAGAGAATGCTGGCCTCTGCCGGCGAACTGCAGAAGGGAAACGAACTGGC
CCTGCCCTCCAAATATGTGAACTTCCTGTACCTGGCCAGCCACTATGAGAAGCTGAAGGGCTCCCCCGAG
GATAATGAGCAGAAACAGCTGTTTGTGGAACAGCACAAGCACTACCTGGACGAGATCATCGAGCAGATCA
GCGAGTTCTCCAAGAGAGTGATCCTGGCCGACGCTAATCTGGACAAAGTGCTGTCCGCCTACAACAAGCA
CCGGGATAAGCCCATCAGAGAGCAGGCCGAGAATATCATCCACCTGTTTACCCTGACCAATCTGGGAGCC
CCTGCCGCCTTCAAGTACTTTGACACCACCATCGACCGGAAGAGGTACACCAGCACCAAAGAGGTGCTGG
ACGCCACCCTGATCCACCAGAGCATCACCGGCCTGTACGAGACACGGATCGACCTGTCTCAGCTGGGAGG
CGACAAGCGACCTGCCGCCACAAAGAAGGCTGGACAGGCTAAGAAGAAGAAAGATTACAAAGACGATGAC
GATAAGGGATCCGGCGCAACAAACTTCTCTCTGCTGAAACAAGCCGGAGATGTCGAAGAGAATCCTGGAC
CGACCGAGTACAAGCCCACGGTGCGCCTCGCCACCCGCGACGACGTCCCCAGGGCCGTACGCACCCTCGC
CGCCGCGTTCGCCGACTACCCCGCCACGCGCCACACCGTCGATCCGGACCGCCACATCGAGCGGGTCACC
GAGCTGCAAGAACTCTTCCTCACGCGCGTCGGGCTCGACATCGGCAAGGTGTGGGTCGCGGACGACGGCG
CCGCGGTGGCGGTCTGGACCACGCCGGAGAGCGTCGAAGCGGGGGCGGTGTTCGCCGAGATCGGCCCGCG
CATGGCCGAGTTGAGCGGTTCCCGGCTGGCCGCGCAGCAACAGATGGAAGGCCTCCTGGCGCCGCACCGG
CCCAAGGAGCCCGCGTGGTTCCTGGCCACCGTCGGAGTCTCGCCCGACCACCAGGGCAAGGGTCTGGGCA
GCGCCGTCGTGCTCCCCGGAGTGGAGGCGGCCGAGCGCGCCGGGGTGCCCGCCTTCCTGGAGACCTCCGC
GCCCCGCAACCTCCCCTTCTACGAGCGGCTCGGCTTCACCGTCACCGCCGACGTCGAGGTGCCCGAAGGA
CCGCGCACCTGGTGCATGACCCGCAAGCCCGGTGCCTGAACGCGTTAAGTCGACAATCAACCTCTGGATT
ACAAAATTTGTGAAAGATTGACTGGTATTCTTAACTATGTTGCTCCTTTTACGCTATGTGGATACGCTGC
TTTAATGCCTTTGTATCATGCTATTGCTTCCCGTATGGCTTTCATTTTCTCCTCCTTGTATAAATCCTGG
TTGCTGTCTCTTTATGAGGAGTTGTGGCCCGTTGTCAGGCAACGTGGCGTGGTGTGCACTGTGTTTGCTG
ACGCAACCCCCACTGGTTGGGGCATTGCCACCACCTGTCAGCTCCTTTCCGGGACTTTCGCTTTCCCCCT
CCCTATTGCCACGGCGGAACTCATCGCCGCCTGCCTTGCCCGCTGCTGGACAGGGGCTCGGCTGTTGGGC
ACTGACAATTCCGTGGTGTTGTCGGGGAAATCATCGTCCTTTCCTTGGCTGCTCGCCTGTGTTGCCACCT
GGATTCTGCGCGGGACGTCCTTCTGCTACGTCCCTTCGGCCCTCAATCCAGCGGACCTTCCTTCCCGCGG
CCTGCTGCCGGCTCTGCGGCCTCTTCCGCGTCTTCGCCTTCGCCCTCAGACGAGTCGGATCTCCCTTTGG
GCCGCCTCCCCGCGTCGACTTTAAGACCAATGACTTACAAGGCAGCTGTAGATCTTAGCCACTTTTTAAA
AGAAAAGGGGGGACTGGAAGGGCTAATTCACTCCCAACGAAGACAAGATCTGCTTTTTGCTTGTACTGGG
TCTCTCTGGTTAGACCAGATCTGAGCCTGGGAGCTCTCTGGCTAACTAGGGAACCCACTGCTTAAGCCTC
AATAAAGCTTGCCTTGAGTGCTTCAAGTAGTGTGTGCCCGTCTGTTGTGTGACTCTGGTAACTAGAGATC
CCTCAGACCCTTTTAGTCAGTGTGGAAAATCTCTAGCAGGGCCCGTTTAAACCCGCTGATCAGCCTCGAC
TGTGCCTTCTAGTTGCCAGCCATCTGTTGTTTGCCCCTCCCCCGTGCCTTCCTTGACCCTGGAAGGTGCC
ACTCCCACTGTCCTTTCCTAATAAAATGAGGAAATTGCATCGCATTGTCTGAGTAGGTGTCATTCTATTC
TGGGGGGTGGGGTGGGGCAGGACAGCAAGGGGGAGGATTGGGAAGACAATAGCAGGCATGCTGGGGATGC
GGTGGGCTCTATGGCTTCTGAGGCGGAAAGAACCAGCTGGGGCTCTAGGGGGTATCCCC
[124 nt withheld, positions 9300-9423]
C
[91 nt withheld, positions 9425-9515]
A
[49 nt withheld, positions 9517-9565]
CCTTTGACGTTGGAGTCCACGTTCTTT
[37 nt withheld, positions 9593-9629]
ACCCTATCTCGGTCTATTCTTTTGATTTATAAGGGATTTTGCCGATTTCGGCCTATTGGTTAAAAAATGA
GCTGATTTAACAAAAATTTAACGCGAATTAATTCTGTGGAATGTGTGTCAGTTAGGGTGTGGAAAGTCCC
CAGGCTCCCCAGCAGGCAGAAGTATGCAAAGCATGCATCTCAATTAGTCAGCAACCAGGTGTGGAAAGTC
CCCAGGCTCCCCAGCAGGCAGAAGTATGCAAAGCATGCATCTCAATTAGTCAGCAACCATAGTCCCGCCC
CTAACTCCGCCCATCCCGCCCCTAACTCCGCCCAGTTCCGCCCATTCTCCGCCCCATGGCTGACTAATTT
TTTTTATTTATGCAGAGGCCGAGGCCGCCTCTGCCTCTGAGCTATTCCAGAAGTAGTGAGGAGGCTTTTT
TGGAGGCCTAGGCTTTTGCAAAAAGCTCCCGGGAGCTTGTATATCCATTTTCGGATCTGATCAGCACGTG
TTGACAATTAATCATCGGCATAGTATATCGGCATAGTATAATACGACAAGGTGAGGAACTAAACCATGGC
CAAGTTGACCAGTGCCGTTCCGGTGCTCACCGCGCGCGACGTCGCCGGAGCGGTCGAGTTCTGGACCGAC
CGGCTCGGGTTCTCCCGGGACTTCGTGGAGGACGACTTCGCCGGTGTGGTCCGGGACGACGTGACCCTGT
TCATCAGCGCGGTCCAGGACCAGGTGGTGCCGGACAACACCCTGGCCTGGGTGTGGGTGCGCGGCCTGGA
CGAGCTGTACGCCGAGTGGTCGGAGGTCGTGTCCACGAACTTCCGGGACGCCTCCGGGCCGGCCATGACC
GAGATCGGCGAGCAGCCGTGGGGGCGGGAGTTCGCCCTGCGCGACCCGGCCGGCAACTGCGTGCACTTCG
TGGCCGAGGAGCAGGACTGACACGTGCTACGAGATTTCGATTCCACCGCCGCCTTCTATGAAAGGTTGGG
CTTCGGAATCGTTTTCCGGGACGCCGGCTGGATGATCCTCCAGCGCGGGGATCTCATGCTGGAGTTCTTC
GCCCACCCCAACTTGTTTATTGCAGCTTATAATGGTTACAAATAAAGCAATAGCATCACAAATTTCACAA
ATAAAGCATTTTTTTCACTGCATTCTAGTTGTGGTTTGTCCAAACTCATCAATGTATCTTATCATGTCTG
TATACCGTCGACCTCTAGCTAGAGCTTGGCGTAATCATGGTCATAGCTGTTTCCTGTGTGAAATTGTTAT
CCGCTCACAATTCCACACAACATACGAGCCGGAAGCATAAAGTGTAAAGCCTGGGGTGCCTAATGAGTGA
GCTAACTCACATTAATTGCGTTGCGCTCACTGCCCGCTTTCCAGTCGGGAAACCTGTCGTGCCAGCTGCA
TTAATGAATCGGCCAACGCGCGGGGAGAGGCGGTTTGCGTATTGGGCGCTCTTCCGCTTCCTCGCTCACT
GACTCGCTGCGCTCGGTCGTTCGGCTGCGGCGAGCGGTATCAGCTCACTCAAAGGCGGTAATACGGTTAT
CCACAGAATCAGGGGATAACGCAGGAAAGAACATGTGAGCAAAAGGCCAGCAAAAGGCCAGGAACCGTAA
AAAGGCCGCGTTGCTGGCGTTTTTCCATAGGCTCCGCCCCCCTGACGAGCATCACAAAAATCGACGCTCA
AGTCAGAGGTGGCGAAACCCGACAGGACTATAAAGATACCAGGCGTTTCCCCCTGGAAGCTCCCTCGTGC
GCTCTCCTGTTCCGACCCTGCCGCTTACCGGATACCTGTCCGCCTTTCTCCCTTCGGGAAGCGTGGCGCT
TTCTCATAGCTCACGCTGTAGGTATCTCAGTTCGGTGTAGGTCGTTCGCTCCAAGCTGGGCTGTGTGCAC
GAACCCCCCGTTCAGCCCGACCGCTGCGCCTTATCCGGTAACTATCGTCTTGAGTCCAACCCGGTAAGAC
ACGACTTATCGCCACTGGCAGCAGCCACTGGTAACAGGATTAGCAGAGCGAGGTATGTAGGCGGTGCTAC
AGAGTTCTTGAAGTGGTGGCCTAACTACGGCTACACTAGAAGAACAGTATTTGGTATCTGCGCTCTGCTG
AAGCCAGTTACCTTCGGAAAAAGAGTTGGTAGCTCTTGATCCGGCAAACAAACCACCGCTGGTAGCGGTG
GTTTTTTTGTTTGCAAGCAGCAGATTACGCGCAGAAAAAAAGGATCTCAAGAAGATCCTTTGATCTTTTC
TACGGGGTCTGACGCTCAGTGGAACGAAAACTCACGTTAAGGGATTTTGGTCATGAGATTATCAAAAAGG
ATCTTCACCTAGATCCTTTTAAATTAAAAATGAAGTTTTAAATCAATCTAAAGTATATATGAGTAAACTT
GGTCTGACAGTTACCAATGCTTAATCAGTGAGGCACCTATCTCAGCGATCTGTCTATTTCGTTCATCCAT
AGTTGCCTGACTCCCCGTCGTGTAGATAACTACGATACGGGAGGGCTTACCATCTGGCCCCAGTGCTGCA
ATGATACCGCGAGACCCACGCTCACCGGCTCCAGATTTATCAGCAATAAACCAGCCAGCCGGAAGGGCCG
AGCGCAGAAGTGGTCCTGCAACTTTATCCGCCTCCATCCAGTCTATTAATTGTTGCCGGGAAGCTAGAGT
AAGTAGTTCGCCAGTTAATAGTTTGCGCAACGTTGTTGCCATTGCTACAGGCATCGTGGTGTCACGCTCG
TCGTTTGGTATGGCTTCATTCAGCTCCGGTTCCCAACGATCAAGGCGAGTTACATGATCCCCCATGTTGT
GCAAAAAAGCGGTTAGCTCCTTCGGTCCTCCGATCGTTGTCAGAAGTAAGTTGGCCGCAGTGTTATCACT
CATGGTTATGGCAGCACTGCATAATTCTCTTACTGTCATGCCATCCGTAAGATGCTTTTCTGTGACTGGT
GAGTACTCAACCAAGTCATTCTGAGAATAGTGTATGCGGCGACCGAGTTGCTCTTGCCCGGCGTCAATAC
GGGATAATACCGCGCCACATAGCAGAACTTTAAAAGTGCTCATCATTGGAAAACGTTCTTCGGGGCGAAA
ACTCTCAAGGATCTTACCGCTGTTGAGATCCAGTTCGATGTAACCCACTCGTGCACCCAACTGATCTTCA
GCATCTTTTACTTTCACCAGCGTTTCTGGGTGAGCAAAAACAGGAAGGCAAAATGCCGCAAAAAAGGGAA
TAAGGGCGACACGGAAATGTTGAATACTCATACTCTTCCTTTTTCAATATTATTGAAGCATTTATCAGGG
TTATTGTCTCATGAGCGGATACATATTTGAATGTATTTAGAAAAATAAACAAATAGGGGTTCCGCGCACA
TTTCCCCGAAAAGTGCCACCTGAC
Features (pLannotate 1.2.2; 33 found; start..end, strand, type, name):
     31..83      -  misc_feature   bom (fragment): basis of mobility region from pBR322
    238..617     +  enhancer       CMV enhancer: human cytomegalovirus immediate early enhancer
    618..817     +  promoter       CMV promoter: human cytomegalovirus (CMV) immediate early promoter
    835..1015    +  LTR            5' LTR (truncated): truncated 5' long terminal repeat (LTR) from HIV-1
   1062..1187    +  misc_feature   HIV-1 Ψ: packaging signal of human immunodeficiency virus type 1
   1171..1534    +  CDS            HIV-1 gag (fragment): gag protein from human immunodeficiency virus 1; gag
   1680..1913    +  misc_feature   RRE: The Rev response element (RRE) of HIV-1 allows for Rev-dependent mRNA export from the nucleus to the cytoplasm.
   2290..2390    +  CDS            Rev (fragment): human immunodeficiency virus 1 (HIV-1) Rev protein; rev; enhances nuclear export of unspliced and incompletely spliced viral mRNAs
   2440..2557    +  misc_feature   cPPT/CTS: central polypurine tract and central termination sequence of HIV-1
   2608..2848    +  promoter       U6 promoter: RNA polymerase III promoter for human U6 snRNA
   2878..2953    +  misc_RNA       gRNA scaffold: guide RNA scaffold for the Streptococcus pyogenes CRISPR/Cas9 system
   2971..2989    +  CDS            small t antigen (fragment): SV40 (simian virus 40) small t antigen
   3015..3226    +  promoter       EF-1α core promoter: core promoter for human elongation factor EF-1α
   3251..7354    +  CDS            Cas9: Cas9 (Csn1) endonuclease from the Streptococcus pyogenes Type II CRISPR/Cas system generates RNA-guided double strand breaks in DNA
   7492..8089    +  CDS            PuroR (fragment): puromycin N-acetyltransferase; pac from Streptomyces; confers resistance to puromycin
   8105..8693    +  misc_feature   WPRE: woodchuck hepatitis virus posttranscriptional regulatory element
   8744..8763    +  misc_feature   cPPT/CTS (fragment): central polypurine tract and central termination sequence of HIV-1
   8765..8998    +  LTR            3' LTR (ΔU3): self-inactivating 3' long terminal repeat (LTR) from HIV-1
   9030..9254    +  polyA_signal   bGH poly(A) signal: bovine growth hormone polyadenylation signal
   9258..9279    +  promoter       SV40 promoter (fragment): SV40 enhancer and early promoter
   9300..9728    +  rep_origin     f1 ori (sequence partly withheld): f1 bacteriophage origin of replication; arrow indicates direction of (+) strand synthesis
   9742..10071   +  promoter       SV40 promoter: SV40 enhancer and early promoter
  10119..10166   +  promoter       EM7 promoter: synthetic bacterial promoter&nbsp
  10185..10559   +  CDS            BleoR: antibiotic-binding protein; Sh ble from Streptoalloteichus hindustanus; confers resistance to bleomycin, phleomycin, and Zeocin™
  10569..10694   +  CDS            ble (fragment): BLE_KLEPN - Experimental evidence at protein level: Swiss-Prot protein existence level 1. Binding protein with a strong affinity to the bleomycin family of antibiotics. Binds to CL990; an antimitotic-antibiotic compound. From Klebsiella pneumoniae.
  10689..10810   +  polyA_signal   SV40 poly(A) signal: SV40 polyadenylation signal
  10881..10903   -  protein_bind   lac operator (fragment): The lac repressor binds to the lac operator to inhibit transcription in E. coli. This inhibition can be relieved by adding lactose or isopropyl-β-D-thiogalactopyranoside (IPTG). lac repressor encoded by lacI
  10907..10937   -  promoter       lac promoter: promoter for the E. coli lac operon
  10952..10973   -  protein_bind   CAP binding site: CAP binding activates transcription in the presence of cAMP. E. coli catabolite activator protein
  10986..11078   -  CDS            lacI (fragment): lac repressor; lacI; The lac repressor binds to the lac operator to inhibit transcription in E. coli. This inhibition can be relieved by adding lactose or isopropyl-β-D-thiogalactopyranoside (IPTG).
  11261..11849   -  rep_origin     ori: high-copy-number ColE1/pMB1/pBR322/pUC origin of replication
  12020..12880   -  CDS            AmpR: β-lactamase; bla; confers resistance to ampicillin, carbenicillin, and related antibiotics
  12881..12985   -  promoter       AmpR promoter: bla
