[The description below was written by a language model from this plasmid's Addgene catalogue record and pLannotate feature annotations shown in this document.]
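Description:
lentiCRISPR v2 sgKEAP1-3 is a third-generation-style, self-inactivating HIV-1 lentiviral CRISPR vector built on the lentiCRISPR v2 backbone and designed to knock out human KEAP1 (Kelch-like ECH-associated protein 1) in mammalian cells. It is propagated in E. coli through a high-copy ColE1/pUC-type origin with ampicillin selection (AmpR under its own bla promoter); an f1 origin is also present. The catalogue lists the vector as about 12 kb, whereas the sequenced record annotated here is 13,013 nt.

The viral genome is transcribed in packaging cells from a CMV enhancer/promoter fused to a truncated 5' LTR, and it carries the Ψ packaging signal with a partial gag region, the RRE for Rev-dependent nuclear export, and the cPPT/CTS. It ends in a ΔU3 3' LTR, which inactivates LTR promoter activity after integration, and is followed by a bGH polyadenylation signal. Between the LTRs, a human U6 Pol III promoter drives the KEAP1-targeting spacer joined to the Streptococcus pyogenes gRNA scaffold. A separate EF-1α core promoter drives S. pyogenes Cas9 followed by a puromycin N-acetyltransferase coding sequence, so transduced cells can be selected with puromycin. The table does not annotate the linker between Cas9 and PuroR. A WPRE downstream enhances transcript expression. Outside the lentiviral cassette, the backbone contains an SV40/EM7 promoter-driven bleomycin/Zeocin resistance gene with an SV40 poly(A) signal.

Because guide and nuclease are delivered from a single integrating virus, the construct suits stable KEAP1 disruption. The associated work concerned ferroptosis and radiation resistance in KEAP1-inactive lung cancers.
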