Addgene plasmid #186837: lentiCRISPR v2 sgKEAP1-3
Purpose: knock out KEAP1 in mammalian cells
Depositing lab: Boyi Gan. Depositing organization: University of Texas MD Anderson Cancer Center. Publication: A targetable CoQ-FSP1 axis drives ferroptosis- and radiation-resistance in KEAP1 inactive lung cancers. Koppula P, Lei G, Zhang Y, Yan Y, Mao C, Kondiparthi L, Shi J, Liu X, Horbath A, Das M, Li W, Poyurovsky MV, Olszewski K, Gan B. Nat Commun. 2022 Apr 22;13(1):2206. doi: 10.1038/s41467-022-29905-1. PubMed 35459868.
Backbone
  Vector backbone: lentiCRISPR v2
  Backbone manufacturer: Feng Zhang
  Backbone size w/o insert (bp): 12000
  Total vector size (bp): 12000
  Vector type: Lentiviral, CRISPR
  Selectable markers: Puromycin
Growth in bacteria
  Bacterial resistance: Ampicillin, 100 μg/mL
  Growth temperature: 37°C
  Growth strain: NEB Stable
  Copy number: High Copy
Gene/Insert
  Gene/Insert name: Keap1 (Kelch-like ECH-associated protein 1)
  gRNA/shRNA sequence: CACCGGAGGACACACTTCTCGCCCA
  Species: H. sapiens (human)
  Entrez Gene: KEAP1 (a.k.a. INrf2, KLHL19)
  Cloning method: Unknown
  Sequencing primers: 5′ U6
Terms and licenses: Academic/Nonprofit Terms; Industry Terms: Not Available to Industry
How to cite: lentiCRISPR v2 sgKEAP1-3 was a gift from Boyi Gan (Addgene plasmid # 186837 ; http://n2t.net/addgene:186837 ; RRID:Addgene_186837)
